>Addgene plasmid #201715 | pJet1.2-tHe-Tub1A1 | depositor full sequence | sequence record 391228 | pJet1.2-tHe-Tub1A1 sequence 4488 bps
GCCCCTGCAGCCGAATTATATTATTTTTGCCAAATAATTTTTAACAAAAGCTCTGAAGTCTTCTTCATTT
AAATTCTTAGATGATACTTCATCTGGAAAATTGTCCCAATTAGTAGCATCACGCTGTGAGTAAGTTCTAA
ACCATTTTTTTATTGTTGTATTATCTCTAATCTTACTACTCGATGAGTTTTCGGTATTATCTCTATTTTT
AACTTGGAGCAGGTTCCATTCATTGTTTTTTTCATCATAGTGAATAAAATCAACTGCTTTAACACTTGTG
CCTGAACACCATATCCATCCGGCGTAATACGACTCACTATAGGGAGAGCGGCCGCCAGATCTTCCGGATG
GCTCGAGTTTTTCAGCAAGATGTGCGGGGAGATTACTGTAAAGCTTGCTTTAAAACTCAAGCGCCTTCGA
TCGTTGTTGCCGCGGCGTGCTTGAAGTGAGAGACGTCTTTAAACTTCCTCTCCCTCGCCTTCCCCCTCTC
CCTCGACAGAGTCCACACCGACCTCCTCGTAGTCCTTCTCCAGGGCGGCCAAATCCTCACGGGCCTCGCT
GAACTCGCCTTCCTCCATGCCCTCACCGACGTACCAGTGGACAAAGGCGCGCTTGGCGTACATCAGATCG
AACTTGTGATCCAAGCGGGCCCAGGCCTCGGCGATGGCGGTCGTGTTGGAGAGCATACAGACGGCGCGCT
GCACCTTGGCCAAATCACCGCCCGGCACAACGGTGGGAGGCTGGTAGTTAATTCCGACCTTGAAGCCAGT
CGGGCACCAATCCACAAACTGGATGGTCCGCTTGGTTTTGATCGCGGCAATGGCGGCGTTCACGTCCTTG
GGCACGACGTCACCTCGGTAGAGCATGCAGCAGGCCATGTACTTGCCGTGGCGCGGATCGCACTTCACCA
TCTGGTTGGCCGGCTCGAAGCAAGCGTTGGTAATCTCCGAAACGGTGAGCTGTTCGTGGTAGGCCTTCTC
GGCGGAAATGATCGGAGCGTATGTGACCAGAGGGAAATGGATACGAGGATAGGGGACCAAGTTGGTCTGG
AACTCAGTGAGATCGACGTTGAGGGCACCGTCAAAACGCAGCGACGCCGTGATGGATGAGACAATCTGCC
CGATCAAGCGATTCAAGTTGGTGTAGGTCGGTCGCTCAATGTCCAGATTGCGGCGGCAGATGTCGTAGAT
GGCCTCATTGTCTACCATGAAGGCGCAGTCAGAGTGCTCCAGGGTGGTGTGGGTCGTCAGGATAGAGTTG
TACGGCTCAACCACAGCGGTGGAAACCTGAGGCGCGGGGTAGATGGAGAACTCGAGCTTGGATTTCTTCC
CATAGTCCACCGACAGACGCTCCATGAGGAGGGAGGTGAAGCCCGATCCGGTGCCACCGCCAAAGCTGTG
AAAAATGAGGAAGCCCTGCAGGCCGGTGCACTGGTCAGCGAGCTTGCGGATCCGGTCCAGCACCAGGTCG
ACGATCTCCTTCCCCACGGTGTAGTGACCGCGGGCGTAGTTGTTAGCCGCGTCCTCCTTGCCAGTGATCA
ACTGCTCGGGATGGAACAGCTGGCGGTAAGTACCAGTTCGGATTTCATCAATAACAGTTGGCTCCAAGTC
AACAAAAACGGCACGGGGCACGTGCTTTCCGGCTCCGGTCTCGCTGAAGAAGGTGTTGAAGCTGTCGTCA
CCGCCGCCGATGGTTTTGTCCGAGGGCATCTGCCCATCCGGCTGGATGCCATGCTCGAGGCAGTAGAGCT
CCCAGCAGGCGTTGCCGATCTGCACTCCGGCCTGGCCGACATGGACTGAGATGCATTCACGCATTTTGAT
GGAATGTGTGGAGGTGATCGCGGGGTTGATGAGACAGGGCGAAGAGGATCTGCTAAGGAGACGTAATCTT
TCTAGAAGATCTCCTACAATATTCTCAGCTGCCATGGAAAATCGATGTTCTTCTTTTATTCTCTCAAGAT
TTTCAGGCTGTATATTAAAACTTATATTAAGAACTATGCTAACCACCTCATCAGGAACCGTTGTAGGTGG
CGTGGGTTTTCTTGGCAATCGACTCTCATGAAAACTACGAGCTAAATATTCAATATGTTCCTCTTGACCA
ACTTTATTCTGCATTTTTTTTGAACGAGGTTTAGAGCAAGCTTCAGGAAACTGAGACAGGAATTTTATTA
AAAATTTAAATTTTGAAGAAAGTTCAGGGTTAATAGCATCCATTTTTTGCTTTGCAAGTTCCTCAGCATT
CTTAACAAAAGACGTCTCTTTTGACATGTTTAAAGTTTAAACCTCCTGTGTGAAATTGTTATCCGCTCAC
AATTCCACACATTATACGAGCCGGAAGCATAAAGTGTAAAGCCTGGGGTGCCTAATGAGTGAGCTAACTC
ACATTAATTGCGTTGCGCTCACTGCCAATTGCTTTCCAGTCGGGAAACCTGTCGTGCCAGCTGCATTAAT
GAATCGGCCAACGCGCGGGGAGAGGCGGTTTGCGTATTGGGCGCTCTTCCGCTTCCTCGCTCACTGACTC
GCTGCGCTCGGTCGTTCGGCTGCGGCGAGCGGTATCAGCTCACTCAAAGGCGGTAATACGGTTATCCACA
GAATCAGGGGATAACGCAGGAAAGAACATGTGAGCAAAAGGCCAGCAAAAGGCCAGGAACCGTAAAAAGG
CCGCGTTGCTGGCGTTTTTCCATAGGCTCCGCCCCCCTGACGAGCATCACAAAAATCGACGCTCAAGTCA
GAGGTGGCGAAACCCGACAGGACTATAAAGATACCAGGCGTTTCCCCCTGGAAGCTCCCTCGTGCGCTCT
CCTGTTCCGACCCTGCCGCTTACCGGATACCTGTCCGCCTTTCTCCCTTCGGGAAGCGTGGCGCTTTCTC
ATAGCTCACGCTGTAGGTATCTCAGTTCGGTGTAGGTCGTTCGCTCCAAGCTGGGCTGTGTGCACGAACC
CCCCGTTCAGCCCGACCGCTGCGCCTTATCCGGTAACTATCGTCTTGAGTCCAACCCGGTAAGACACGAC
TTATCGCCACTGGCAGCAGCCACTGGTAACAGGATTAGCAGAGCGAGGTATGTAGGCGGTGCTACAGAGT
TCTTGAAGTGGTGGCCTAACTACGGCTACACTAGAAGGACAGTATTTGGTATCTGCGCTCTGCTGAAGCC
AGTTACCTTCGGAAAAAGAGTTGGTAGCTCTTGATCCGGCAAACAAACCACCGCTGGTAGCGGTGGTTTT
TTTGTTTGCAAGCAGCAGATTACGCGCAGAAAAAAAGGATCTCAAGAAGATCCTTTGATCTTTTCTACGG
GGTCTGACGCTCAGTGGAACGAAAACTCACGTTAAGGGATTTTGGTCATGAGATTATCAAAAAGGATCTT
CACCTAGATCCTTTTAAATTAAAAATGAAGTTTTAAATCAATCTAAAGTATATATGAGTAAACTTGGTCT
GACAGTTACCAATGCTTAATCAGTGAGGCACCTATCTCAGCGATCTGTCTATTTCGTTCATCCATAGTTG
CCTGACTCCCCGTCGTGTAGATAACTACGATACGGGAGGGCTTACCATCTGGCCCCAGTGCTGCAATGAT
ACCGCGAGACCCACGCTCACCGGCTCCAGATTTATCAGCAATAAACCAGCCAGCCGGAAGGGCCGAGCGC
AGAAGTGGTCCTGCAACTTTATCCGCCTCCATCCAGTCTATTAATTGTTGCCGGGAAGCTAGAGTAAGTA
GTTCGCCAGTTAATAGTTTGCGCAACGTTGTTGCCATTGCTACAGGCATCGTGGTGTCACGCTCGTCGTT
TGGTATGGCTTCATTCAGCTCCGGTTCCCAACGATCAAGGCGAGTTACATGATCCCCCATGTTGTGCAAA
AAAGCGGTTAGCTCCTTCGGTCCTCCGATCGTTGTCAGAAGTAAGTTGGCCGCAGTGTTATCACTCATGG
TTATGGCAGCACTGCATAATTCTCTTACTGTCATGCCATCCGTAAGATGCTTTTCTGTGACTGGTGAGTA
CTCAACCAAGTCATTCTGAGAATAGTGTATGCGGCGACCGAGTTGCTCTTGCCCGGCGTCAATACGGGAT
AATACCGCGCCACATAGCAGAACTTTAAAAGTGCTCATCATTGGAAAACGTTCTTCGGGGCGAAAACTCT
CAAGGATCTTACCGCTGTTGAGATCCAGTTCGATGTAACCCACTCGTGCACCCAACTGATCTTCAGCATC
TTTTACTTTCACCAGCGTTTCTGGGTGAGCAAAAACAGGAAGGCAAAATGCCGCAAAAAAGGGAATAAGG
GCGACACGGAAATGTTGAATACTCATACTCTTCCTTTTTCAATATTATTGAAGCATTTATCAGGGTTATT
GTCTCATGAGCGGATACATATTTGAATGTATTTAGAAAAATAAACAAATAGGGGTTCCGCGCACATTTCC
CCGAAAAGTGCCACCTGACGTCTAAGAAACCATTATTATCATGACATTAACCTATAAAAATAGGCGTATC
ACGAGGCC
Features (pLannotate 1.2.2; 10 found; start..end, strand, type, name):
    305..323     +  promoter       T7 promoter: promoter for bacteriophage T7 RNA polymerase
    465..1814    -  CDS            TUBA1A: TBA1A_HUMAN - Also known as TUBA3. Experimental evidence at protein level: Swiss-Prot protein existence level 1. Tubulin is the major constituent of microtubules. It binds two moles of GTP, one at an exchangeable site on the beta chain and one at a non-exchangeable site on the alpha chain. From Homo sapiens (Human).
   1887..2267    -  CDS            eco47IR (fragment): T2E7_ECOLX - Protein predicted: Swiss-Prot protein existence level 4. Recognizes the double-stranded sequence GGWCC and cleaves after G-1. From Escherichia coli.
   2296..2312    -  protein_bind   lac operator: The lac repressor binds to the lac operator to inhibit transcription in E. coli. This inhibition can be relieved by adding lactose or isopropyl-β-D-thiogalactopyranoside (IPTG). lac repressor encoded by lacI
   2320..2350    -  promoter       lac UV5 promoter: E. coli lac promoter with an "up" mutation
   2365..2386    -  protein_bind   CAP binding site: CAP binding activates transcription in the presence of cAMP. E. coli catabolite activator protein
   2411..2494    -  CDS            lacI (fragment): lac repressor; lacI; The lac repressor binds to the lac operator to inhibit transcription in E. coli. This inhibition can be relieved by adding lactose or isopropyl-β-D-thiogalactopyranoside (IPTG).
   2677..3265    -  rep_origin     ori: high-copy-number ColE1/pMB1/pBR322/pUC origin of replication
   3436..4296    -  CDS            AmpR: β-lactamase; bla; confers resistance to ampicillin, carbenicillin, and related antibiotics
   4297..4401    -  promoter       AmpR promoter: bla
