>Addgene plasmid #201715 | pJet1.2-tHe-Tub1A1 | addgene full sequence | sequence record 399714 | Addgene NGS Result
GCCCCTGCAGCCGAATTATATTATTTTTGCCAAATAATTTTTAACAAAAGCTCTGAAGTCTTCTTCATTT
AAATTCTTAGATGATACTTCATCTGGAAAATTGTCCCAATTAGTAGCATCACGCTGTGAGTAAGTTCTAA
ACCATTTTTTTATTGTTGTATTATCTCTAATCTTACTACTCGATGAGTTTTCGGTATTATCTCTATTTTT
AACTTGGAGCAGGTTCCATTCATTGTTTTTTTCATCATAGTGAATAAAATCAACTGCTTTAACACTTGTG
CCTGAACACCATATCCATCCGGCGTAATACGACTCACTATAGGGAGAGCGGCCGCCAGATCTTCCGGATG
GCTCGAGTTTTTCAGCAAGATGTGCGGGGAGATTACTGTAAAGCTTGCTTTAAAACTCAAGCGCCTTCGA
TCGTTGTTGCCGCGGCGTGCTTGAAGTGAGAGACGTCTTTAAACTTCCTCTCCCTCGCCTTCCCCCTCTC
CCTCGACAGAGTCCACACCGACCTCCTCGTAGTCCTTCTCCAGGGCGGCCAAATCCTCACGGGCCTCGCT
GAACTCGCCTTCCTCCATGCCCTCACCGACGTACCAGTGGACAAAGGCGCGCTTGGCGTACATCAGATCG
AACTTGTGATCCAAGCGGGCCCAGGCCTCGGCGATGGCGGTCGTGTTGGAGAGCATACAGACGGCGCGCT
GCACCTTGGCCAAATCACCGCCCGGCACAACGGTGGGAGGCTGGTAGTTAATTCCGACCTTGAAGCCAGT
CGGGCACCAATCCACAAACTGGATGGTCCGCTTGGTTTTGATCGCGGCAATGGCGGCGTTCACGTCCTTG
GGCACGACGTCACCTCGGTAGAGCATGCAGCAGGCCATGTACTTGCCGTGGCGCGGATCGCACTTCACCA
TCTGGTTGGCCGGCTCGAAGCAAGCGTTGGTAATCTCCGAAACGGTGAGCTGTTCGTGGTAGGCCTTCTC
GGCGGAAATGATCGGAGCGTATGTGACCAGAGGGAAATGGATACGAGGATAGGGGACCAAGTTGGTCTGG
AACTCAGTGAGATCGACGTTGAGGGCACCGTCAAAACGCAGCGACGCCGTGATGGATGAGACAATCTGCC
CGATCAAGCGATTCAAGTTGGTGTAGGTCGGTCGCTCAATGTCCAGATTGCGGCGGCAGATGTCGTAGAT
GGCCTCATTGTCTACCATGAAGGCGCAGTCAGAGTGCTCCAGGGTGGTGTGGGTCGTCAGGATAGAGTTG
TACGGCTCAACCACAGCGGTGGAAACCTGAGGCGCGGGGTAGATGGAGAACTCGAGCTTGGATTTCTTCC
CATAGTCCACCGACAGACGCTCCATGAGGAGGGAGGTGAAGCCCGATCCGGTGCCACCGCCAAAGCTGTG
AAAAATGAGGAAGCCCTGCAGGCCGGTGCACTGGTCAGCGAGCTTGCGGATCCGGTCCAGCACCAGGTCG
ACGATCTCCTTCCCCACGGTGTAGTGACCGCGGGCGTAGTTGTTAGCCGCGTCCTCCTTGCCAGTGATCA
ACTGCTCGGGATGGAACAGCTGGCGGTAAGTACCAGTTCGGATTTCATCAATAACAGTTGGCTCCAAGTC
AACAAAAACGGCACGGGGCACGTGCTTTCCGGCTCCGGTCTCGCTGAAGAAGGTGTTGAAGCTGTCGTCA
CCGCCGCCGATGGTTTTGTCCGAGGGCATCTGCCCATCCGGCTGGATGCCATGCTCGAGGCAGTAGAGCT
CCCAGCAGGCGTTGCCGATCTGCACTCCGGCCTGGCCGACATGGACTGAGATGCATTCACGCATTTTGAT
GGAATGTGTGGAGGTGATCGCGGGGTTGATGAGACAGGGCGAAGAGGATCTGCTAAGGAGACGTAATCTT
TCTAGAAGATCTCCTACAATATTCTCAGCTGCCATGGAAAATCGATGTTCTTCTTTTATTCTCTCAAGAT
TTTCAGGCTGTATATTAAAACTTATATTAAGAACTATGCTAACCACCTCATCAGGAACCGTTGTAGGTGG
CGTGGGTTTTCTTGGCAATCGACTCTCATGAAAACTACGAGCTAAATATTCAATATGTTCCTCTTGACCA
ACTTTATTCTGCATTTTTTTTGAACGAGGTTTAGAGCAAGCTTCAGGAAACTGAGACAGGAATTTTATTA
AAAATTTAAATTTTGAAGAAAGTTCAGGGTTAATAGCATCCATTTTTTGCTTTGCAAGTTCCTCAGCATT
CTTAACAAAAGACGTCTCTTTTGACATGTTTAAAGTTTAAACCTCCTGTGTGAAATTATTATCCGCTCAT
AATTCCACACATTATACGAGCCGGAAGCATAAAGTGTAAAGCCTGGGGTGCCTAATGAGTGAGCTAACTC
ACATTAATTGCGTTGCGCTCACTGCCAATTGCTTTCCAGTCGGGAAACCTGTCGTGCCAGCTGCATTAAT
GAATCGGCCAACGCGCGGGGAGAGGCGGTTTGCGTATTGGGCGCTCTTCCGCTTCCTCGCTCACTGACTC
GCTGCGCTCGGTCGTTCGGCTGCGGCGAGCGGTATCAGCTCACTCAAAGGCGGTAATACGGTTATCCACA
GAATCAGGGGATAACGCAGGAAAGAACATGTGAGCAAAAGGCCAGCAAAAGGCCAGGAACCGTAAAAAGG
CCGCGTTGCTGGCGTTTTTCCATAGGCTCCGCCCCCCTGACGAGCATCACAAAAATCGACGCTCAAGTCA
GAGGTGGCGAAACCCGACAGGACTATAAAGATACCAGGCGTTTCCCCCTGGAAGCTCCCTCGTGCGCTCT
CCTGTTCCGACCCTGCCGCTTACCGGATACCTGTCCGCCTTTCTCCCTTCGGGAAGCGTGGCGCTTTCTC
ATAGCTCACGCTGTAGGTATCTCAGTTCGGTGTAGGTCGTTCGCTCCAAGCTGGGCTGTGTGCACGAACC
CCCCGTTCAGCCCGACCGCTGCGCCTTATCCGGTAACTATCGTCTTGAGTCCAACCCGGTAAGACACGAC
TTATCGCCACTGGCAGCAGCCACTGGTAACAGGATTAGCAGAGCGAGGTATGTAGGCGGTGCTACAGAGT
TCTTGAAGTGGTGGCCTAACTACGGCTACACTAGAAGAACAGTATTTGGTATCTGCGCTCTGCTGAAGCC
AGTTACCTTCGGAAAAAGAGTTGGTAGCTCTTGATCCGGCAAACAAACCACCGCTGGTAGCGGTGGTTTT
TTTGTTTGCAAGCAGCAGATTACGCGCAGAAAAAAAGGATCTCAAGAAGATCCTTTGATCTTTTCTACGG
GGTCTGACGCTCAGTGGAACGAAAACTCACGTTAAGGGATTTTGGTCATGAGATTATCAAAAAGGATCTT
CACCTAGATCCTTTTAAATTAAAAATGAAGTTTTAAATCAATCTAAAGTATATATGAGTAAACTTGGTCT
GACAGTTACCAATGCTTAATCAGTGAGGCACCTATCTCAGCGATCTGTCTATTTCGTTCATCCATAGTTG
CCTGACTCCCCGTCGTGTAGATAACTACGATACGGGAGGGCTTACCATCTGGCCCCAGTGCTGCAATGAT
ACCGCGAGACCCACGCTCACCGGCTCCAGATTTATCAGCAATAAACCAGCCAGCCGGAAGGGCCGAGCGC
AGAAGTGGTCCTGCAACTTTATCCGCCTCCATCCAGTCTATTAATTGTTGCCGGGAAGCTAGAGTAAGTA
GTTCGCCAGTTAATAGTTTGCGCAACGTTGTTGCCATTGCTACAGGCATCGTGGTGTCACGCTCGTCGTT
TGGTATGGCTTCATTCAGCTCCGGTTCCCAACGATCAAGGCGAGTTACATGATCCCCCATGTTGTGCAAA
AAAGCGGTTAGCTCCTTCGGTCCTCCGATCGTTGTCAGAAGTAAGTTGGCCGCAGTGTTATCACTCATGG
TTATGGCAGCACTGCATAATTCTCTTACTGTCATGCCATCCGTAAGATGCTTTTCTGTGACTGGTGAGTA
CTCAACCAAGTCATTCTGAGAATAGTGTATGCGGCGACCGAGTTGCTCTTGCCCGGCGTCAATACGGGAT
AATACCGCGCCACATAGCAGAACTTTAAAAGTGCTCATCATTGGAAAACGTTCTTCGGGGCGAAAACTCT
CAAGGATCTTACCGCTGTTGAGATCCAGTTCGATGTAACCCACTCGTGCACCCAACTGATCTTCAGCATC
TTTTACTTTCACCAGCGTTTCTGGGTGAGCAAAAACAGGAAGGCAAAATGCCGCAAAAAAGGGAATAAGG
GCGACACGGAAATGTTGAATACTCATACTCTTCCTTTTTCAATATTATTGAAGCATTTATCAGGGTTATT
GTCTCATGAGCGGATACATATTTGAATGTATTTAGAAAAATAAACAAATAGGGGTTCCGCGCACATTTCC
CCGAAAAGTGCCACCTGACGTCTAAGAAACCATTATTATCATGACATTAACCTATAAAAATAGGCGTATC
ACGAGGCC
Features (pLannotate 1.2.2; 9 found; start..end, strand, type, name):
    305..323     +  promoter       T7 promoter: promoter for bacteriophage T7 RNA polymerase
    465..1814    -  CDS            TUBA1A: TBA1A_HUMAN - Also known as TUBA3. Experimental evidence at protein level: Swiss-Prot protein existence level 1. Tubulin is the major constituent of microtubules. It binds two moles of GTP, one at an exchangeable site on the beta chain and one at a non-exchangeable site on the alpha chain. From Homo sapiens (Human).
   1887..2267    -  CDS            eco47IR (fragment): T2E7_ECOLX - Protein predicted: Swiss-Prot protein existence level 4. Recognizes the double-stranded sequence GGWCC and cleaves after G-1. From Escherichia coli.
   2320..2350    -  promoter       lac UV5 promoter: E. coli lac promoter with an "up" mutation
   2365..2386    -  protein_bind   CAP binding site: CAP binding activates transcription in the presence of cAMP. E. coli catabolite activator protein
   2411..2494    -  CDS            lacI (fragment): lac repressor; lacI; The lac repressor binds to the lac operator to inhibit transcription in E. coli. This inhibition can be relieved by adding lactose or isopropyl-β-D-thiogalactopyranoside (IPTG).
   2677..3265    -  rep_origin     ori: high-copy-number ColE1/pMB1/pBR322/pUC origin of replication
   3436..4296    -  CDS            AmpR: β-lactamase; bla; confers resistance to ampicillin, carbenicillin, and related antibiotics
   4297..4401    -  promoter       AmpR promoter: bla
