[The description below was written by a language model from this plasmid's Addgene catalogue record and pLannotate feature annotations shown in this document.]
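Description:
pJet1.2-tHe-Tub1A1 is a bacterial cloning plasmid of 4,488 bp that stores the coding sequence of Tub1A1, an alpha-tubulin from the tardigrade Hypsibius exemplaris, in the commercial pJET1.2 PCR-cloning backbone. It is maintained in E. coli at high copy number through a ColE1/pUC-type origin and is selected with ampicillin via a β-lactamase gene driven by its own bla promoter.

The roughly 1.36 kb insert interrupts the backbone's eco47IR gene, which encodes a restriction endonuclease that is toxic to E. coli and is transcribed from a lac UV5 promoter with its associated CAP binding site (a lac operator is also annotated in the depositor sequence). This is the positive-selection principle of the vector: only plasmids whose lethal gene is disrupted by an insert give viable colonies, which is why only a fragment of eco47IR is annotated. Both feature tables, from the depositor sequence and the repository's sequencing result, agree on the layout. Each labels the insert as human TUBA1A, but that label reflects the automated annotator's homology match to the highly conserved alpha-tubulin family; the catalogue entry identifies the gene as the tardigrade one.

A T7 promoter lies next to the cloning site, but the tubulin open reading frame is annotated on the opposite strand, so T7 transcription would yield antisense rather than coding RNA. No eukaryotic promoter, tag or reporter is recorded. The plasmid therefore appears to serve as a sequence-verified source clone or template for subcloning the gene, deposited in connection with a phylogenetic and functional study of tardigrade tubulins.
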