Addgene plasmid #201715: pJet1.2-tHe-Tub1A1
Purpose: Tardigrade (Hypsibius exemplaris) alpha-tubulin Tub1A1
Depositing lab: Stanislav Vinopal. Depositing organization: Jan Evangelista Purkyne University in Usti nad Labem. Publication: Phylogenetic and functional characterization of water bears (Tardigrada) tubulins. Novotna Floriancicova K, Baltzis A, Smejkal J, Czernekova M, Kaczmarek L, Maly J, Notredame C, Vinopal S. Sci Rep. 2023 Mar 30;13(1):5194. doi: 10.1038/s41598-023-31992-z. PubMed 36997657.
Backbone
  Vector backbone: pJet1.2
  Backbone manufacturer: Thermo Fischer Scientific
  Backbone size w/o insert (bp): 2974
  Total vector size (bp): 4488
Growth in bacteria
  Bacterial resistance: Ampicillin, 100 μg/mL
  Growth temperature: 37°C
  Growth strain: DH5alpha
  Copy number: High Copy
Gene/Insert
  Gene/Insert name: Tub1A1
  Species: Hypsibius exemplaris
  Insert size (bp): 1356
  GenBank ID: OQ282841
  Cloning method: TOPO Cloning
  Sequencing primers: 5′ pJET1.2 Forward Sequencing Primer (5'-CGACTCACTATAGGGAGAGCGGC-3'); 3′ pJET1.2 Reverse Sequencing Primer (5'-AAGAACATCGATTTTCCATGGCAG-3')
Terms and licenses: Academic/Nonprofit Terms; Industry Terms: Not Available to Industry
How to cite: pJet1.2-tHe-Tub1A1 was a gift from Stanislav Vinopal (Addgene plasmid # 201715 ; http://n2t.net/addgene:201715 ; RRID:Addgene_201715)
